>Addgene plasmid #134802 | pED14xS-4 | addgene full sequence | sequence record 266454 | Addgene NGS Result
CACTTGAGGGGCAGAGTGCTGACAGATGAGGGGCGCACCTATTGACATTTGAGGGGCTGTCCACAGGCAG
AAAATCCAGCATTTGCAAGGGTTTCCGCCCGTTTTTCGGCCACCGCTAACCTGTCTTTTAACCTGCTTTT
AAACCAATATTTATAAACCTTGTTTTTAACCAGGGCTGCGCCCTGTGCGCGTGACCGCGCACGCCGAAGG
GGGGTGCCCCCCCTTCTCGAACCCTCCCGGCCCGCTAACGCGGGCCTCCCATCCCCCCAGGGGCTGCGCC
CCTCGGCCGCGAACGGCCTCACCCCAAAAATGGAGGTTTCTCTTCTTTCACTTTACGGCTAGCTCAGCCC
TAGGTATTATGCTAGCAGCCCCATACGATATAAGGAGGGTGAATGAATCGGACGTTTGACCGGAAGGCAT
ACAGGCAAGAACTGATCGACGCGGGGTTTTCCGCCGAGGATGCCGAAACCATCGCAAGCCGCACCGTCAT
GCGTGCGCCCCGCGAAACCTTCCAGTCCGTCGGCTCGATGGTCCAGCAAGCTACGGCCAAGATCGAGCGC
GACAGCGTGCAACTGGCTCCCCCTGCCCTGCCCGCGCCATCGGCCGCCGTGGAGCGTTCGCGTCGTCTCG
AACAGGAGGCGGCAGGTTTGGCGAAGTCGATGACCATCGACACGCGAGGAACTATGACGACCAAGAAGCG
AAAAACCGCCGGCGAGGACCTGGCAAAACAGGTCAGCGAGGCCAAGCAGGCCGCGTTGCTGAAACACACG
AAGCAGCAGATCAAGGAAATGCAGCTTTCCTTGTTCGATATTGCGCCGTGGCCGGACACGATGCGAGCGA
TGCCAAACGACACGGCCCGCTCTGCCCTGTTCACCACGCGCAACAAGAAAATCCCGCGCGAGGCGCTGCA
AAACAAGGTCATTTTCCACGTCAACAAGGACGTGAAGATCACCTACACCGGCGTCGAGCTGCGGGCCGAC
GATGACGAACTGGTGTGGCAGCAGGTGTTGGAGTACGCGAAGCGCACCCCTATCGGCGAGCCGATCACCT
TCACGTTCTACGAGCTTTGCCAGGACCTGGGCTGGTCGATCAATGGCCGGTATTACACGAAGGCCGAGGA
ATGCCTGTCGCGCCTACAGGCGACGGCGATGGGCTTCACGTCCGACCGCGTTGGGCACCTGGAATCGGTG
TCGCTGCTGCACCGCTTCCGCGTCCTGGACCGTGGCAAGAAAACGTCCCGTTGCCAGGTCCTGATCGACG
AGGAAATCGTCGTGCTGTTTGCTGGCGACCACTACACGAAATTCATATGGGAGAAGTACCGCAAGCTGTC
GCCGACGGCCCGACGGATGTTCGACTATTTCAGCTCGCACCGGGAGCCGTACCCGCTCAAGCTGGAAACC
TTCCGCCTCATGTGCGGATCGGATTCCACCCGCGTGAAGAAGTGGCGCGAGCAGGTCGGCGAAGCCTGCG
AAGAGTTGCGAGGCAGCGGCCTGGTGGAACACGCCTGGGTCAATGATGACCTGGTGCATTGCAAACGCTA
GACGGCCTATTTGGCCTATTTTTCTAAATACATTCAAATATGTATCCGCTCATGAGACAATAACCCTGAT
AAATGCTTCAATAATATTGAAAAAGGAAGAGTATGAGGGAAGCGGTGATCGCCGAAGTATCGACTCAACT
ATCAGAGGTAGTTGGCGTCATCGAGCGCCATCTCGAACCGACGTTGCTGGCCGTACATTTGTACGGCTCC
GCAGTGGATGGCGGCCTGAAGCCACACAGTGATATTGATTTGCTGGTTACGGTGACCGTAAGGCTTGATG
AAACAACGCGGCGAGCTTTGATCAACGACCTTTTGGAAACTTCGGCTTCCCCTGGAGAGAGCGAGATTCT
CCGCGCTGTAGAAGTCACCATTGTTGTGCACGACGACATCATTCCGTGGCGTTATCCAGCTAAGCGCGAA
CTGCAATTTGGAGAATGGCAGCGCAATGACATTCTTGCAGGTATCTTCGAGCCAGCCACGATCGACATTG
ATCTGGCTATCTTGCTGACAAAAGCAAGAGAACATAGCGTTGCCTTGGTAGGTCCAGCGGCGGAGGAACT
CTTTGATCCGGTTCCTGAACAGGATCTATTTGAGGCGCTAAATGAAACCTTAACGCTATGGAACTCGCCG
CCCGACTGGGCTGGCGATGAGCGAAATGTAGTGCTTACGTTGTCCCGCATTTGGTACAGCGCAGTAACCG
GCAAAATCGCGCCGAAGGATGTCGCTGCCGACTGGGCAATGGAGCGCCTGCCGGCCCAGTATCAGCCCGT
CATACTTGAAGCTAGACAGGCTTATCTTGGACAAGAAGAAGATCGCTTGGCCTCGCGCGCAGATCAGTTG
GAAGAATTTGTCCACTACGTGAAAGGCGAGATCACCAAGGTAGTCGGCAAATAAACGCCATGGGCATTAA
AAAATGCCCTCTTGGGTTATCAAGAGGGTCATTATATTTGCTGAGGAGTGCCGTTAATTAAGTCGGATGA
ATGGCAGAAGCTTAAAAAAAAAATCCTTAGCTTTCGCTAAGGATCTGCAGGTCGACGGATCCTGGGAAGT
CGGGAGATAAGTCATTGATAAAGTGGCGGAGAGAGGGGGATTTGAACCCCCGGTAGAGTTGTCCCTACTC
CGGGGTTAGAATCCCGGTCCGTTCAGCCGCTCCGGCATCTCTCCAAGGGACCCATCTTGTCTGCTAATTG
TTATCCGCTCACAATTATCTTACTGCGCAGATACGCCCTCGTCAATCCCTTAATAGCAAAATGCCTTTTG
ATCGGCGAGAAAGTCAGCAGGCCGCTTAGTTAGCCGTGCACTGATCATATCGTCAATTATTACCTCCACG
GGGAGAGCCTGAGCAAACTGGCCTCAGGCATTTGAGAAGCACAAGGGTCCCTAAGTCTCCTCAGCAAAAC
GAAAGGCCCAGTCTTTCGACTGAGCCTTTCGTTTTATTTGACCGGATGTCCTCTTACTGACAGATGAGGG
GCGGACGTTGACACTTGAGGGGCCGACTCACCCGGCGCGGCGTTGACAGATGAGGGGCAGGCTCGATTTC
GGCCGGCGACGTGGAGCTGGCCAGCCTCGCAAATCGGCGAAAACGCCTGATTTTACGCGAGTTTCCCACA
GATGATGTGGACAAGCCTGGGGATAAGTGCCCTGCGGTATTGACACTTGAGGGGCGCGACTACTGACAGA
TGAGGGGCGCGATCCTTGA
Features (pLannotate 1.2.2; 8 found; start..end, strand, type, name):
    393..1541    +  CDS            trfA: trans-acting replication protein that binds to and activates oriV
   1571..1642    +  promoter       AmpR promoter: bla
   1643..2434    +  CDS            SmR: aminoglycoside adenylyltransferase (Murphy, 1985); aadA; confers resistance to spectinomycin and streptomycin
   2536..2564    -  terminator     bacterial terminator (fragment): putative bacterial transcription terminator
   2616..2703    -  ncRNA          tRNA: Accession: RF00005 - tRNA
   2728..2744    -  protein_bind   lac operator: The lac repressor binds to the lac operator to inhibit transcription in E. coli. This inhibition can be relieved by adding lactose or isopropyl-β-D-thiogalactopyranoside (IPTG). lac repressor encoded by lacI
   2936..2980    -  terminator     rrnB T1 terminator: transcription terminator T1 from the E. coli rrnB gene
   2996..246     +  rep_origin     oriV (fragment) (across the origin): incP origin of replication
