[The description below was written by a language model from this plasmid's Addgene catalogue record and pLannotate feature annotations shown in this document.]
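Description:
pED14xS-4 is a small (about 3.2 kb), low-copy bacterial expression plasmid built on an RK2 (IncP) replicon with spectinomycin selection, intended for synthetic biology work in E. coli. Replication depends on the oriV origin, which spans the sequence origin in the annotated record, together with the plasmid-encoded trfA gene, whose protein product binds and activates oriV. Selection is provided by the aadA aminoglycoside adenylyltransferase gene (SmR), which confers resistance to spectinomycin and streptomycin and is driven here by the AmpR (bla) promoter.

The payload is a synthetic quadruplet-decoding tRNA (qtRNA) designated S-TAGA-Evo3. The name suggests a serine-scaffold tRNA evolved to read the four-base codon TAGA, although the record does not spell this out. In the feature table it appears as a reverse-strand tRNA of roughly 90 nt, with a lac operator immediately upstream and a putative bacterial terminator fragment downstream. An rrnB T1 terminator lies further upstream of the cassette, where it probably insulates it from neighbouring transcription. The depositor describes the promoter as ProK-LacI, a lac-operator-controlled promoter that the automated annotation does not itself mark.

The plasmid carries no lacI, so IPTG inducibility requires that the lac repressor be supplied by the host strain or by a second plasmid. Without it, expression would not be repressed. The construct comes from work on directed evolution of tRNAs for multiplexed suppression of quadruplet codons, and it is used to supply this evolved qtRNA on demand. The RK2 origin and spectinomycin marker should allow it to be combined with other plasmids, such as reporters.
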