Addgene plasmid #134802: pED14xS-4
Purpose: IPTG inducible expression of S-TAGA-Evo3 qtRNA
Depositing lab: Ahmed Badran. Depositing organization: Broad Institute. Publication: Multiplex suppression of four quadruplet codons via tRNA directed evolution. DeBenedictis EA, Carver GD, Chung CZ, Soll D, Badran AH. Nat Commun. 2021 Sep 29;12(1):5706. doi: 10.1038/s41467-021-25948-y. PubMed 34588441.
Backbone
  Vector backbone: RK2 SpecR
  Total vector size (bp): 3240
  Vector type: Bacterial Expression, Synthetic Biology
Growth in bacteria
  Bacterial resistance: Spectinomycin, 50 μg/mL
  Growth temperature: 37°C
  Growth strain: DH5alpha
  Growth instructions: Grow in glucose to suppress expression of qtRNA
  Copy number: Low Copy
Gene/Insert
  Gene/Insert name: S-TAGA-Evo3 qtRNA
  Species: Synthetic
Terms and licenses: Academic/Nonprofit Terms; Industry Terms: Not Available to Industry
Depositor comments: The lacI repressor must also be expressed in order to make the ProK-LacI promoter IPTG-inducible. These can be provided by the host strain, or on another plasmid. For example, E coli S2060s (Addgene Bacterial strain #105064), encode lacI.
How to cite: pED14xS-4 was a gift from Ahmed Badran (Addgene plasmid # 134802 ; http://n2t.net/addgene:134802 ; RRID:Addgene_134802)
